Addgene plasmid #139505: pAAV-Ef1a-DIO-PPO-Venus
Purpose: AAV vector for Cre-dependent expression of Venus-tagged parapinopsin driven by the Ef1a promoter. Used for photoswitchable control of inhibitory GPCR signaling cascades.
Depositing lab: Michael Bruchas. Publication: A photoswitchable GPCR-based opsin for presynaptic inhibition. Copits BA, Gowrishankar R, O'Neill PR, Li JN, Girven KS, Yoo JJ, Meshik X, Parker KE, Spangler SM, Elerding AJ, Brown BJ, Shirley SE, Ma KKL, Vasquez AM, Stander MC, Kalyanaraman V, Vogt SK, Samineni VK, Patriarchi T, Tian L, Gautam N, Sunahara RK, Gereau RW 4th, Bruchas MR. Neuron. 2021 Jun 2;109(11):1791-1809.e11. doi: 10.1016/j.neuron.2021.04.026. Epub 2021 May 11. PubMed 33979635.
Backbone
  Vector backbone: pAAV-Ef1a-DIO-eYFP
  Backbone manufacturer: Deisseroth lab
  Backbone size w/o insert (bp): 5681
  Total vector size (bp): 7439
  Vector type: Mammalian Expression, AAV
Growth in bacteria
  Bacterial resistance: Ampicillin, 100 μg/mL
  Growth temperature: 37°C
  Growth strain: NEB Stable
  Copy number: High Copy
Gene/Insert
  Gene/Insert name: parapinopsin (alt name: PPO)
  Species: Lethenteron camtschaticum
  Insert size (bp): 1029
  GenBank ID: AB116380.1
  Promoter: Ef1a
  Tag / fusion protein: Venus tag following 3x Ala linker (C terminal on insert)
  Cloning method: Restriction Enzyme; 5′ cloning site AscI (not destroyed); 3′ cloning site NheI (not destroyed)
  Sequencing primers: 5′ T7 forward primer; 3′ 5’-GGCACAGTCGAGGCGCGCCAGCGGGTTTAAACG-3’
Resource information
  A portion of this plasmid was derived from a plasmid made by: Akihisa Terakita, Osaka University, Japan
Terms and licenses: Academic/Nonprofit Terms; Industry Terms: Not Available to Industry
Depositor comments: See Koyanagi et al., PNAS 2004 (PMID: 15096614) for original cloning of lamprey parapinopsin. Please visit https://www.biorxiv.org/content/10.1101/2021.02.19.432008v1 for bioRxiv preprint.
How to cite: pAAV-Ef1a-DIO-PPO-Venus was a gift from Michael Bruchas (Addgene plasmid # 139505 ; http://n2t.net/addgene:139505 ; RRID:Addgene_139505) For viral preps, please replace (Addgene plasmid # 139505) in the above sentence with: (Addgene viral prep # 139505-AAV8) or (Addgene viral prep # 139505-AAV9)
