[The description below was written by a language model from this plasmid's Addgene catalogue record and pLannotate feature annotations shown in this document.]
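Description:
pAAV-Ef1a-DIO-PPO-Venus is an adeno-associated virus transfer plasmid for Cre-dependent mammalian expression of a fluorescently tagged light-sensitive GPCR. It is built on the pAAV-Ef1a-DIO-eYFP backbone and is propagated in bacteria through a high-copy ColE1/pUC-type origin with ampicillin selection (AmpR under its own bla promoter); an f1 phage origin is also present. The expression cassette is flanked by AAV2 inverted terminal repeats, which allow it to be packaged into recombinant AAV particles. In the sequenced record one ITR is annotated intact, while the other is detected only as short fragments. The sequenced record is 7,427 nt, slightly shorter than the catalogue total of 7,439 bp.

The payload is parapinopsin (PPO) from the lamprey Lethenteron camtschaticum, fused at its C terminus to Venus through a three-alanine linker. The automated annotation labels the opsin reading frame by its closest database match, a catfish parapinopsin, and calls the fluorescent protein mVenus. Both lie on the minus strand, inverted relative to the upstream EF-1α promoter, and are bracketed by opposing pairs of lox2272 and loxP sites. This is the double-floxed inverted open reading frame (DIO) arrangement: without Cre the coding sequence is antisense and not expressed, whereas Cre recombination flips the cassette and locks it into the sense orientation, restricting expression to Cre-positive cells. A WPRE and the human growth hormone polyadenylation signal downstream enhance transcript stability and processing.

According to the record, the construct is used for photoswitchable control of inhibitory GPCR signalling cascades, and the associated publication describes its application to presynaptic inhibition, with Venus marking expressing cells.
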