Features (pLannotate 1.2.2; 24 found; start..end, strand, type, name):
     61..1239    +  promoter       EF-1α promoter: strong constitutive promoter for human elongation factor EF-1α
   1246..1263    +  misc_feature   MCS (fragment): pUC18/19 multiple cloning site
   1270..1303    +  protein_bind   lox2272: Cre-mediated recombination occurs in the 8-bp core sequence (GGATACTT). lox2272 sites are compatible with each other, but incompatible with loxP or loxN sites (Lee and Saito, 1988). Cre recombinase
   1304..1353    -  intron         β-globin intron (fragment): internally truncated intron from human β-globin
   1354..1387    +  protein_bind   loxP: Cre-mediated recombination occurs in the 8-bp core sequence (GCATACAT). Cre recombinase
   1424..2140    -  CDS            mVenus: mVenus is a basic (constitutively fluorescent) yellow fluorescent protein published in 2006, derived from Aequorea victoria. It is reported to be a rapidly-maturing monomer with moderate acid sensitivity.
   2183..3172    -  CDS            OPSP_ICTPU: Experimental evidence at transcript level: Swiss-Prot protein existence level 2. From Ictalurus punctatus (Channel catfish) (Silurus punctatus).
   3242..3275    -  protein_bind   lox2272: Cre-mediated recombination occurs in the 8-bp core sequence (GGATACTT). lox2272 sites are compatible with each other, but incompatible with loxP or loxN sites (Lee and Saito, 1988). Cre recombinase
   3276..3325    -  intron         β-globin intron (fragment): internally truncated intron from human β-globin
   3326..3359    -  protein_bind   loxP: Cre-mediated recombination occurs in the 8-bp core sequence (GCATACAT). Cre recombinase
   3360..3384    +  misc_feature   MCS (fragment): pBluescript multiple cloning site
   3384..3972    +  misc_feature   WPRE: woodchuck hepatitis virus posttranscriptional regulatory element
   4004..4480    +  polyA_signal   hGH poly(A) signal: human growth hormone polyadenylation signal
   4520..4660    +  repeat_region  AAV2 ITR: inverted terminal repeat of adeno-associated virus serotype 2 inverted
   4665..4716    -  misc_feature   bom (fragment): basis of mobility region from pBR322
   4735..5190    +  rep_origin     f1 ori (sequence partly withheld): f1 bacteriophage origin of replication; arrow indicates direction of (+) strand synthesis
   5191..5240    -  misc_feature   bom (fragment): basis of mobility region from pBR322
   5342..5377    -  CDS            rop (fragment): Rop protein, which maintains plasmids at low copy number; rop
   5472..5576    +  promoter       AmpR promoter: bla
   5577..6437    +  CDS            AmpR: β-lactamase; bla; confers resistance to ampicillin, carbenicillin, and related antibiotics
   6608..7196    +  rep_origin     ori: high-copy-number ColE1/pMB1/pBR322/pUC origin of replication
   7269..7296    +  repeat_region  AAV2 ITR (fragment): inverted terminal repeat of adeno-associated virus serotype 2 inverted
   7325..7352    +  repeat_region  AAV2 ITR (fragment): inverted terminal repeat of adeno-associated virus serotype 2 inverted
   7415..54      +  CDS            small t antigen (fragment) (across the origin): SV40 (simian virus 40) small t antigen
>Addgene plasmid #139505 | pAAV-Ef1a-DIO-PPO-Venus | addgene full sequence | sequence record 276175 | Addgene NGS Result
TAAACAGAGAGGAATCTTTGCAGCTAATGGACCTTCTAGGTCTTGAAAGGAGTGGGAATTGGCTCCGGTG
CCCGTCAGTGGGCAGAGCGCACATCGCCCACAGTCCCCGAGAAGTTGGGGGGAGGGGTCGGCAATTGAAC
CGGTGCCTAGAGAAGGTGGCGCGGGGTAAACTGGGAAAGTGATGTCGTGTACTGGCTCCGCCTTTTTCCC
GAGGGTGGGGGAGAACCGTATATAAGTGCAGTAGTCGCCGTGAACGTTCTTTTTCGCAACGGGTTTGCCG
CCAGAACACAGGTAAGTGCCGTGTGTGGTTCCCGCGGGCCTGGCCTCTTTACGGGTTATGGCCCTTGCGT
GCCTTGAATTACTTCCACCTGGCTGCAGTACGTGATTCTTGATCCCGAGCTTCGGGTTGGAAGTGGGTGG
GAGAGTTCGAGGCCTTGCGCTTAAGGAGCCCCTTCGCCTCGTGCTTGAGTTGAGGCCTGGCCTGGGCGCT
GGGGCCGCCGCGTGCGAATCTGGTGGCACCTTCGCGCCTGTCTCGCTGCTTTCGATAAGTCTCTAGCCAT
TTAAAATTTTTGATGACCTGCTGCGACGCTTTTTTTCTGGCAAGATAGTCTTGTAAATGCGGGCCAAGAT
CTGCACACTGGTATTTCGGTTTTTGGGGCCGCGGGCGGCGACGGGGCCCGTGCGTCCCAGCGCACATGTT
CGGCGAGGCGGGGCCTGCGAGCGCGGCCACCGAGAATCGGACGGGGGTAGTCTCAAGCTGGCCGGCCTGC
TCTGGTGCCTGGCCTCGCGCCGCCGTGTATCGCCCCGCCCTGGGCGGCAAGGCTGGCCCGGTCGGCACCA
GTTGCGTGAGCGGAAAGATGGCCGCTTCCCGGCCCTGCTGCAGGGAGCTCAAAATGGAGGACGCGGCGCT
CGGGAGAGCGGGCGGGTGAGTCACCCACACAAAGGAAAAGGGCCTTTCCGTCCTCAGCCGTCGCTTCATG
TGACTCCACGGAGTACCGGGCGCCGTCCAGGCACCTCGATTAGTTCTCGAGCTTTTGGAGTACGTCGTCT
TTAGGTTGGGGGGAGGGGTTTTATGCGATGGAGTTTCCCCACACTGAGTGGGTGGAGACTGAAGTTAGGC
CAGCTTGGCACTTGATGTAATTCTCCTTGGAATTTGCCCTTTTTGAGTTTGGATCTTGGTTCATTCTCAA
GCCTCAGACAGTGGTTCAAAGTTTTTTTCTTCCATTTCAGGTGTCGTGAGGTACCGGATCCTCTAGAGTC
GACTCCGGAATAACTTCGTATAGGATACTTTATACGAAGTTATGCAGAATGGTAGCTGGATTGTAGCTGC
TATTAGCAATATGAAACCTCTTAATAACTTCGTATAGCATACATTATACGAAGTTATGGCGCGCCAGCGG
GTTTAAACGGGCCCTCTAGATTACTTGTACAGCTCGTCCATGCCGAGAGTGATCCCGGCGGCGGTCACGA
ACTCCAGCAGGACCATGTGATCGCGCTTCTCGTTGGGGTCTTTGCTCAGTTTGGACTGGTAGCTCAGGTA
GTGGTTGTCGGGCAGCAGCACGGGGCCGTCGCCGATGGGGGTGTTCTGCTGGTAGTGGTCGGCGAGCTGC
ACGCCGCCGTCCTCGATGTTGTGGCGGATCTTGAAGTTGGCCTTGATGCCGTTCTTCTGCTTGTCGGCGG
TGATATAGACGTTGTGGCTGTTGTAGTTGTACTCCAGCTTGTGCCCCAGGATGTTGCCGTCCTCCTTGAA
GTCGATGCCCTTCAGCTCGATGCGGTTCACCAGGGTGTCGCCCTCGAACTTCACCTCGGCGCGGGTCTTG
TAGTTGCCGTCGTCCTTGAAGAAGATGGTGCGCTCCTGGACGTAGCCTTCGGGCATGGCGGACTTGAAGA
AGTCGTGCTGCTTCATGTGGTCGGGGTAGCGGGCGAAGCACTGCAGGCCGTAGCCCAGGGTGGTCACGAG
GGTGGGCCAGGGCACGGGCAGCTTGCCGGTGGTGCAGATCAGCTTCAGGGTCAGCTTGCCGTAGGTGGCA
TCGCCCTCGCCCTCGCCGGACACGCTGAACTTGTGGCCGTTTACGTCGCCGTCCAGCTCGACCAGGATGG
GCACCACCCCGGTGAACAGCTCCTCGCCCTTGCTCACCATGGCGGCCGCGCTCGGGGAGACCTGCCCCGG
CGCGGACGCCAGGGTCACGCTGGTGGCCGACGTGGAGGCCGCCGTCGCCGACTCCGAGGAAGGCTCTGCC
CAGGGGTTGCGTCCGCAGAGCAGGAAGGGCACGGCGCAGTCCCGGAACTGGCGGTTCATGAAGATGTAGA
TGATGGGGTTGTAGACCGTGCTCGTCTTGGTCAGGTACATGGGCAGTGTGGCGATGACCGGGTCGATGTA
CACGTCGGGCTTGGTCACCACGATCATGGCGAAGAGCGCGTAGGGCAGCCAGCAGACGAGGAAGGCCACC
ACCATGACCACCACCATGCGCGACACCTGCGCCTCCGCCTTGGCGGTGCTGCCGCTCTCGCCCATCCCCA
GCTTGGCCACCTGGTGGAGGGTCCACATGAGGCGGCCGTACGCCACCACGATGACGAGGAAGGGGATGGC
GAAGCAGAAGGCGAAGTAGCTCGTAATGTACGACACGTTGGCGGGGTCGCGGCTGTACCAGTCGGGCGCG
CACGACGTCCGCACGCCCTCCAGCTCGTAGCTGCCCCAGCCGAAGAGCGGCGGCGTGTTCCACACGAACG
ACCAGAGCCAGGCCCAGGCGATGCCCAGCAGCGCGTGGCGCCGCGTGAACATCAGCGTGCCCAGCGGCTT
GCACACCACCACGAAGCGATCGACGGCGATCACGGCGATCGTGCACAGAGCGGCGATGCCGAAGAAAGCG
ACGGCGAACCCTTCGATGACGCAGCCGACGCGGCCGAGGTTGAAGTACCCGACGGCGTTGGTCTCCACGA
CGAGGCTGGCGCCGAACACCGTGACGCCCAGGTCCGCCACGGCGAGGTTGACGAGCGAGAAGTTGAGCGG
GTGGCGTAGCTGGCGGTGGCGCAGGGTGACGATGACGACGGTGCTGTTGAGCACGAGCGAGGCGATGGTG
AACACGGCCATGATCACGGCGAGGATGGTGAAGCCGTAGCGGGGCATCAACGGGACCTCGCCGTTGGGCA
GGAGGTCGAGCGAGGTCAAGTTCTCCATGAATTCCACCACACTGGACTAGTGGATCCGAGCTCGGTACCA
AGCTTAAGTTTAAACGCTAGCATAACTTCGTATAAAGTATCCTATACGAAGTTATTTGCCTTAACCCAGA
AATTATCACTGTTATTCTTTAGAATGGTGCAAAGAATAACTTCGTATAATGTATGCTATACGAAGTTATG
AATTCGATATCAAGCTTATCGATAATCAACCTCTGGATTACAAAATTTGTGAAAGATTGACTGGTATTCT
TAACTATGTTGCTCCTTTTACGCTATGTGGATACGCTGCTTTAATGCCTTTGTATCATGCTATTGCTTCC
CGTATGGCTTTCATTTTCTCCTCCTTGTATAAATCCTGGTTGCTGTCTCTTTATGAGGAGTTGTGGCCCG
TTGTCAGGCAACGTGGCGTGGTGTGCACTGTGTTTGCTGACGCAACCCCCACTGGTTGGGGCATTGCCAC
CACCTGTCAGCTCCTTTCCGGGACTTTCGCTTTCCCCCTCCCTATTGCCACGGCGGAACTCATCGCCGCC
TGCCTTGCCCGCTGCTGGACAGGGGCTCGGCTGTTGGGCACTGACAATTCCGTGGTGTTGTCGGGGAAAT
CATCGTCCTTTCCTTGGCTGCTCGCCTATGTTGCCACCTGGATTCTGCGCGGGACGTCCTTCTGCTACGT
CCCTTCGGCCCTCAATCCAGCGGACCTTCCTTCCCGCGGCCTGCTGCCGGCTCTGCGGCCTCTTCCGCGT
CTTCGCCTTCGCCCTCAGACGAGTCGGATCTCCCTTTGGGCCGCCTCCCCGCATCGATACCGAGCGCTGC
TCGAGAGATCTACGGGTGGCATCCCTGTGACCCCTCCCCAGTGCCTCTCCTGGCCCTGGAAGTTGCCACT
CCAGTGCCCACCAGCCTTGTCCTAATAAAATTAAGTTGCATCATTTTGTCTGACTAGGTGTCCTTCTATA
ATATTATGGGGTGGAGGGGGGTGGTATGGAGCAAGGGGCAAGTTGGGAAGACAACCTGTAGGGCCTGCGG
GGTCTATTGGGAACCAAGCTGGAGTGCAGTGGCACAATCTTGGCTCACTGCAATCTCCGCCTCCTGGGTT
CAAGCGATTCTCCTGCCTCAGCCTCCCGAGTTGTTGGGATTCCAGGCATGCATGACCAGGCTCAGCTAAT
TTTTGTTTTTTTGGTAGAGACGGGGTTTCACCATATTGGCCAGGCTGGTCTCCAACTCCTAATCTCAGGT
GATCTACCCACCTTGGCCTCCCAAATTGCTGGGATTACAGGCGTGAACCACTGCTCCCTTCCCTGTCCTT
CTGATTTTGTAGGTAACCACGTGCGGACCGAGCGGCCGCAGGAACCCCTAGTGATGGAGTTGGCCACTCC
CTCTCTGCGCGCTCGCTCGCTCACTGAGGCCGGGCGACCAAAGGTCGCCCGACGCCCGGGCTTTGCCCGG
GCGGCCTCAGTGAGCGAGCGAGCGCGCAGCTGCCTGCAGGGGCGCCTGATGCGGTATTTTCTCCTTACGC
ATCTGTGCGGTATTTCACACCGCATA
[95 nt withheld, positions 4717-4811]
T
[46 nt withheld, positions 4813-4858]
C
[141 nt withheld, positions 4860-5000]
CCTTTGACGTTGGAGTCCACGTTCTTT
[37 nt withheld, positions 5028-5064]
ACTCTATCTCGGGCTATTCTTTTGATTTATAAGGGATTTTGCCGATTTCGGTCTATTGGTTAAAAAATGA
GCTGATTTAACAAAAATTTAACGCGAATTTTAACAAAATATTAACGTTTACAATTTTATGGTGCACTCTC
AGTACAATCTGCTCTGATGCCGCATAGTTAAGCCAGCCCCGACACCCGCCAACACCCGCTGACGCGCCCT
GACGGGCTTGTCTGCTCCCGGCATCCGCTTACAGACAAGCTGTGACCGTCTCCGGGAGCTGCATGTGTCA
GAGGTTTTCACCGTCATCACCGAAACGCGCGAGACGAAAGGGCCTCGTGATACGCCTATTTTTATAGGTT
AATGTCATGATAATAATGGTTTCTTAGACGTCAGGTGGCACTTTTCGGGGAAATGTGCGCGGAACCCCTA
TTTGTTTATTTTTCTAAATACATTCAAATATGTATCCGCTCATGAGACAATAACCCTGATAAATGCTTCA
ATAATATTGAAAAAGGAAGAGTATGAGTATTCAACATTTCCGTGTCGCCCTTATTCCCTTTTTTGCGGCA
TTTTGCCTTCCTGTTTTTGCTCACCCAGAAACGCTGGTGAAAGTAAAAGATGCTGAAGATCAGTTGGGTG
CACGAGTGGGTTACATCGAACTGGATCTCAACAGCGGTAAGATCCTTGAGAGTTTTCGCCCCGAAGAACG
TTTTCCAATGATGAGCACTTTTAAAGTTCTGCTATGTGGCGCGGTATTATCCCGTATTGACGCCGGGCAA
GAGCAACTCGGTCGCCGCATACACTATTCTCAGAATGACTTGGTTGAGTACTCACCAGTCACAGAAAAGC
ATCTTACGGATGGCATGACAGTAAGAGAATTATGCAGTGCTGCCATAACCATGAGTGATAACACTGCGGC
CAACTTACTTCTGACAACGATCGGAGGACCGAAGGAGCTAACCGCTTTTTTGCACAACATGGGGGATCAT
GTAACTCGCCTTGATCGTTGGGAACCGGAGCTGAATGAAGCCATACCAAACGACGAGCGTGACACCACGA
TGCCTGTAGCAATGGCAACAACGTTGCGCAAACTATTAACTGGCGAACTACTTACTCTAGCTTCCCGGCA
ACAATTAATAGACTGGATGGAGGCGGATAAAGTTGCAGGACCACTTCTGCGCTCGGCCCTTCCGGCTGGC
TGGTTTATTGCTGATAAATCTGGAGCCGGTGAGCGTGGGTCTCGCGGTATCATTGCAGCACTGGGGCCAG
ATGGTAAGCCCTCCCGTATCGTAGTTATCTACACGACGGGGAGTCAGGCAACTATGGATGAACGAAATAG
ACAGATCGCTGAGATAGGTGCCTCACTGATTAAGCATTGGTAACTGTCAGACCAAGTTTACTCATATATA
CTTTAGATTGATTTAAAACTTCATTTTTAATTTAAAAGGATCTAGGTGAAGATCCTTTTTGATAATCTCA
TGACCAAAATCCCTTAACGTGAGTTTTCGTTCCACTGAGCGTCAGACCCCGTAGAAAAGATCAAAGGATC
TTCTTGAGATCCTTTTTTTCTGCGCGTAATCTGCTGCTTGCAAACAAAAAAACCACCGCTACCAGCGGTG
GTTTGTTTGCCGGATCAAGAGCTACCAACTCTTTTTCCGAAGGTAACTGGCTTCAGCAGAGCGCAGATAC
CAAATACTGTTCTTCTAGTGTAGCCGTAGTTAGGCCACCACTTCAAGAACTCTGTAGCACCGCCTACATA
CCTCGCTCTGCTAATCCTGTTACCAGTGGCTGCTGCCAGTGGCGATAAGTCGTGTCTTACCGGGTTGGAC
TCAAGACGATAGTTACCGGATAAGGCGCAGCGGTCGGGCTGAACGGGGGGTTCGTGCACACAGCCCAGCT
TGGAGCGAACGACCTACACCGAACTGAGATACCTACAGCGTGAGCTATGAGAAAGCGCCACGCTTCCCGA
AGGGAGAAAGGCGGACAGGTATCCGGTAAGCGGCAGGGTCGGAACAGGAGAGCGCACGAGGGAGCTTCCA
GGGGGAAACGCCTGGTATCTTTATAGTCCTGTCGGGTTTCGCCACCTCTGACTTGAGCGTCGATTTTTGT
GATGCTCGTCAGGGGGGCGGAGCCTATGGAAAAACGCCAGCAACGCGGCCTTTTTACGGTTCCTGGCCTT
TTGCTGGCCTTTTGCTCACATGTCCTGCAGGCAGCTGCGCGCTCGCTCGCTCACTGAGGCCGCCCGGGCG
TCGGGCGACCTTTGGTCGCCCGGCCTCAGTGAGCGAGCGAGCGCGCAGAGAGGGAGTGGCCAACTCCATC
ACTAGGGGTTCCTGCGGCCGCACGCGTAAGCTTTGCAAAGATGGATAAAGTTT
